>Addgene plasmid #147176 | pETM-60-DmNot1_1147-1717_P | depositor full sequence | sequence record 289623 | Full Sequence
TGGCGAATGGG
[124 nt withheld, positions 12-135]
C
[91 nt withheld, positions 137-227]
A
[49 nt withheld, positions 229-277]
CCTTTGACGTTGGAGTCCACGTTCTTT
[37 nt withheld, positions 305-341]
ACCCTATCTCGGTCTATTCTTTTGATTTATAAGGGATTTTGCCGATTTCGGCCTATTGGTTAAAAAATGA
GCTGATTTAACAAAAATTTAACGCGAATTTTAACAAAATATTAACGTTTACAATTTCAGGTGGCACTTTT
CGGGGAAATGTGCGCGGAACCCCTATTTGTTTATTTTTCTAAATACATTCAAATATGTATCCGCTCATGA
ATTAATTCTTAGAAAAACTCATCGAGCATCAAATGAAACTGCAATTTATTCATATCAGGATTATCAATAC
CATATTTTTGAAAAAGCCGTTTCTGTAATGAAGGAGAAAACTCACCGAGGCAGTTCCATAGGATGGCAAG
ATCCTGGTATCGGTCTGCGATTCCGACTCGTCCAACATCAATACAACCTATTAATTTCCCCTCGTCAAAA
ATAAGGTTATCAAGTGAGAAATCACCATGAGTGACGACTGAATCCGGTGAGAATGGCAAAAGTTTATGCA
TTTCTTTCCAGACTTGTTCAACAGGCCAGCCATTACGCTCGTCATCAAAATCACTCGCATCAACCAAACC
GTTATTCATTCGTGATTGCGCCTGAGCGAGACGAAATACGCGATCGCTGTTAAAAGGACAATTACAAACA
GGAATCGAATGCAACCGGCGCAGGAACACTGCCAGCGCATCAACAATATTTTCACCTGAATCAGGATATT
CTTCTAATACCTGGAATGCTGTTTTCCCGGGGATCGCAGTGGTGAGTAACCATGCATCATCAGGAGTACG
GATAAAATGCTTGATGGTCGGAAGAGGCATAAATTCCGTCAGCCAGTTTAGTCTGACCATCTCATCTGTA
ACATCATTGGCAACGCTACCTTTGCCATGTTTCAGAAACAACTCTGGCGCATCGGGCTTCCCATACAATC
GATAGATTGTCGCACCTGATTGCCCGACATTATCGCGAGCCCATTTATACCCATATAAATCAGCATCCAT
GTTGGAATTTAATCGCGGCCTAGAGCAAGACGTTTCCCGTTGAATATGGCTCATAACACCCCTTGTATTA
CTGTTTATGTAAGCAGACAGTTTTATTGTTCATGACCAAAATCCCTTAACGTGAGTTTTCGTTCCACTGA
GCGTCAGACCCCGTAGAAAAGATCAAAGGATCTTCTTGAGATCCTTTTTTTCTGCGCGTAATCTGCTGCT
TGCAAACAAAAAAACCACCGCTACCAGCGGTGGTTTGTTTGCCGGATCAAGAGCTACCAACTCTTTTTCC
GAAGGTAACTGGCTTCAGCAGAGCGCAGATACCAAATACTGTCCTTCTAGTGTAGCCGTAGTTAGGCCAC
CACTTCAAGAACTCTGTAGCACCGCCTACATACCTCGCTCTGCTAATCCTGTTACCAGTGGCTGCTGCCA
GTGGCGATAAGTCGTGTCTTACCGGGTTGGACTCAAGACGATAGTTACCGGATAAGGCGCAGCGGTCGGG
CTGAACGGGGGGTTCGTGCACACAGCCCAGCTTGGAGCGAACGACCTACACCGAACTGAGATACCTACAG
CGTGAGCTATGAGAAAGCGCCACGCTTCCCGAAGGGAGAAAGGCGGACAGGTATCCGGTAAGCGGCAGGG
TCGGAACAGGAGAGCGCACGAGGGAGCTTCCAGGGGGAAACGCCTGGTATCTTTATAGTCCTGTCGGGTT
TCGCCACCTCTGACTTGAGCGTCGATTTTTGTGATGCTCGTCAGGGGGGCGGAGCCTATGGAAAAACGCC
AGCAACGCGGCCTTTTTACGGTTCCTGGCCTTTTGCTGGCCTTTTGCTCACATGTTCTTTCCTGCGTTAT
CCCCTGATTCTGTGGATAACCGTATTACCGCCTTTGAGTGAGCTGATACCGCTCGCCGCAGCCGAACGAC
CGAGCGCAGCGAGTCAGTGAGCGAGGAAGCGGAAGAGCGCCTGATGCGGTATTTTCTCCTTACGCATCTG
TGCGGTATTTCACACCGCATATATGGTGCACTCTCAGTACAATCTGCTCTGATGCCGCATAGTTAAGCCA
GTATACACTCCGCTATCGCTACGTGACTGGGTCATGGCTGCGCCCCGACACCCGCCAACACCCGCTGACG
CGCCCTGACGGGCTTGTCTGCTCCCGGCATCCGCTTACAGACAAGCTGTGACCGTCTCCGGGAGCTGCAT
GTGTCAGAGGTTTTCACCGTCATCACCGAAACGCGCGAGGCAGCTGCGGTAAAGCTCATCAGCGTGGTCG
TGAAGCGATTCACAGATGTCTGCCTGTTCATCCGCGTCCAGCTCGTTGAGTTTCTCCAGAAGCGTTAATG
TCTGGCTTCTGATAAAGCGGGCCATGTTAAGGGCGGTTTTTTCCTGTTTGGTCACTGATGCCTCCGTGTA
AGGGGGATTTCTGTTCATGGGGGTAATGATACCGATGAAACGAGAGAGGATGCTCACGATACGGGTTACT
GATGATGAACATGCCCGGTTACTGGAACGTTGTGAGGGTAAACAACTGGCGGTATGGATGCGGCGGGACC
AGAGAAAAATCACTCAGGGTCAATGCCAGCGCTTCGTTAATACAGATGTAGGTGTTCCACAGGGTAGCCA
GCAGCATCCTGCGATGCAGATCCGGAACATAATGGTGCAGGGCGCTGACTTCCGCGTTTCCAGACTTTAC
GAAACACGGAAACCGAAGACCATTCATGTTGTTGCTCAGGTCGCAGACGTTTTGCAGCAGCAGTCGCTTC
ACGTTCGCTCGCGTATCGGTGATTCATTCTGCTAACCAGTAAGGCAACCCCGCCAGCCTAGCCGGGTCCT
CAACGACAGGAGCACGATCATGCGCACCCGTGGGGCCGCCATGCCGGCGATAATGGCCTGCTTCTCGCCG
AAACGTTTGGTGGCGGGACCAGTGACGAAGGCTTGAGCGAGGGCGTGCAAGATTCCGAATACCGCAAGCG
ACAGGCCGATCATCGTCGCGCTCCAGCGAAAGCGGTCCTCGCCGAAAATGACCCAGAGCGCTGCCGGCAC
CTGTCCTACGAGTTGCATGATAAAGAAGACAGTCATAAGTGCGGCGACGATAGTCATGCCCCGCGCCCAC
CGGAAGGAGCTGACTGGGTTGAAGGCTCTCAAGGGCATCGGTCGAGATCCCGGTGCCTAATGAGTGAGCT
AACTTACATTAATTGCGTTGCGCTCACTGCCCGCTTTCCAGTCGGGAAACCTGTCGTGCCAGCTGCATTA
ATGAATCGGCCAACGCGCGGGGAGAGGCGGTTTGCGTATTGGGCGCCAGGGTGGTTTTTCTTTTCACCAG
TGAGACGGGCAACAGCTGATTGCCCTTCACCGCCTGGCCCTGAGAGAGTTGCAGCAAGCGGTCCACGCTG
GTTTGCCCCAGCAGGCGAAAATCCTGTTTGATGGTGGTTAACGGCGGGATATAACATGAGCTGTCTTCGG
TATCGTCGTATCCCACTACCGAGATATCCGCACCAACGCGCAGCCCGGACTCGGTAATGGCGCGCATTGC
GCCCAGCGCCATCTGATCGTTGGCAACCAGCATCGCAGTGGGAACGATGCCCTCATTCAGCATTTGCATG
GTTTGTTGAAAACCGGACATGGCACTCCAGTCGCCTTCCCGTTCCGCTATCGGCTGAATTTGATTGCGAG
TGAGATATTTATGCCAGCCAGCCAGACGCAGACGCGCCGAGACAGAACTTAATGGGCCCGCTAACAGCGC
GATTTGCTGGTGACCCAATGCGACCAGATGCTCCACGCCCAGTCGCGTACCGTCTTCATGGGAGAAAATA
ATACTGTTGATGGGTGTCTGGTCAGAGACATCAAGAAATAACGCCGGAACATTAGTGCAGGCAGCTTCCA
CAGCAATGGCATCCTGGTCATCCAGCGGATAGTTAATGATCAGCCCACTGACGCGTTGCGCGAGAAGATT
GTGCACCGCCGCTTTACAGGCTTCGACGCCGCTTCGTTCTACCATCGACACCACCACGCTGGCACCCAGT
TGATCGGCGCGAGATTTAATCGCCGCGACAATTTGCGACGGCGCGTGCAGGGCCAGACTGGAGGTGGCAA
CGCCAATCAGCAACGACTGTTTGCCCGCCAGTTGTTGTGCCACGCGGTTGGGAATGTAATTCAGCTCCGC
CATCGCCGCTTCCACTTTTTCCCGCGTTTTCGCAGAAACGTGGCTGGCCTGGTTCACCACGCGGGAAACG
GTCTGATAAGAGACACCGGCATACTCTGCGACATCGTATAACGTTACTGGTTTCACATTCACCACCCTGA
ATTGACTCTCTTCCGGGCGCTATCATGCCATACCGCGAAAGGTTTTGCGCCATTCGATGGTGTCCGGGAT
CTCGACGCTCTCCCTTATGCGACTCCTGCATTAGGAAGCAGCCCAGTAGTAGGTTGAGGCCGTTGAGCAC
CGCCGCCGCAAGGAATGGTGCATGCAAGGAGATGGCGCCCAACAGTCCCCCGGCCACGGGGCCTGCCACC
ATACCCACGCCGAAACAAGCGCTCATGAGCCCGAAGTGGCGAGCCCGATCTTCCCCATCGGTGATGTCGG
CGATATAGGCGCCAGCAACCGCACCTGTGGCGCCGGTGATGCCGGCCACGATGCGTCCGGCGTAGAGGAT
CGAGATCTCGATCCCGCGAAATTAATACGACTCACTATAGGGGAATTGTGAGCGGATAACAATTCCCCTC
TAGAAATAATTTTGTTTAACTTTAAGAAGGAGATATACCATGAAAGAAATTTTGGCTGTAGTTGAAGCCG
TATCCAATGAAAAGGCGCTACCTCGCGAGAAGATTTTCGAAGCATTGGAAAGCGCGCTGGCGACAGCAAC
AAAGAAAAAATATGAACAAGAGATCGACGTCCGCGTACAGATCGATCGCAAAAGCGGTGATTTTGACACT
TTCCGTCGCTGGTTAGTTGTTGATGAAGTCACCCAGCCGACCAAGGAAATCACCCTTGAAGCCGCACGTT
ATGAAGATGAAAGCCTGAACCTGGGCGATTACGTTGAAGATCAGATTGAGTCTGTTACCTTTGACCGTAT
CACTACCCAGACGGCAAAACAGGTTATCGTGCAGAAAGTGCGTGAAGCCGAACGTGCGATGGTGGTTGAT
CAGTTCCGTGAACACGAAGGTGAAATCATCACCGGCGTGGTGAAAAAAGTAAACCGCGACAACATCTCTC
TGGATCTGGGCAACAACGCTGAAGCCGTGATCCTGCGCGAAGATATGCTGCCGCGTGAAAACTTCCGCCC
TGGCGACCGCGTTCGTGGCGTGCTCTATTCCGTTCGCCCGGAAGCGCGTGGCGCGCAACTGTTCGTCACT
CGTTCCAAGCCGGAAATGCTGATCGAACTGTTCCGTATTGAAGTGCCAGAAATCGGCGAAGAAGTGATTG
AAATTAAAGCAGCGGCTCGCGATCCGGGTTCTCGTGCGAAAATCGCGGTGAAAACCAACGATAAACGTAT
CGATCCGGTAGGTGCTTGCGTAGGTATGCGTGGCGCGCGTGTTCAGGCGGTGTCTACTGAACTGGGTGGC
GAGCGTATCGATATCGTCCTGTGGGATGATAACCCGGCGCAGTTCGTGATTAACGCAATGGCACCGGCAG
ACGTTGCTTCTATCGTGGTGGATGAAGATAAACACACTATGGACATCGCCGTTGAAGCCGGTAATCTGGC
GCAGGCGATTGGCCGTAACGGTCAGAACGTGCGTCTGGCTTCGCAACTGAGCGGTTGGGAACTCAACGTG
ATGACCGTTGACGACCTGCAAGCTAAGCATCAGGCGGAAGCGCACGCAGCGATCGACACCTTCACCAAAT
ATCTCGACATCGACGAAGACTTCGCGACTGTTCTGGTAGAAGAAGGCTTCTCGACGCTGGAAGAATTGGC
CTATGTGCCGATGAAAGAGCTGTTGGAAATCGAAGGCCTTGATGAGCCGACCGTTGAAGCACTGCGCGAG
CGTGCTAAAAATGCACTGGCCACCATTGCACAGGCCCAGGAAGAAAGCCTCGGTGATAACAAACCGGCTG
ACGATCTGCTGAACCTTGAAGGGGTAGATCGTGATTTGGCATTCAAACTGGCCGCCCGTGGCGTTTGTAC
GCTGGAAGATCTCGCCGAACAGGGCATTGATGATCTGGCTGATATCGAAGGGTTGACCGACGAAAAAGCC
GGAGCACTGATTATGGCTGCCCGTAATATTTGCTGGTTCGGTGACGAAGCGACTAGTGGTTCTGGTCATC
ACCATCACCATCACTCCGCGGGTGAGAATCTTTATTTTCAGGGCGCACATATGGTGACTGTGCCACCAGA
GCCTGTGCAGGACAAAACTGCCTTTATTTTCAACAACTTGAGCCAGCTGAACATACCGCAGAAGTGCGAT
GAGATAAAGGAGATTATGACCAAGGAGTATTGGCCGTGGCTAGCGCAATATCTGGTCCTCAAACGCGCAT
CAATGGAGTTCAACTTCCACACACTATATTACAACTTTTTGGATGCCCTTAAAAACGGCGAGATCAACCG
ATTCGTAACCAAAGAGACCCTACGCAACATCAAGGTACTCTTGCGCTCCGATAAGGGAGTTATTAATTTC
TCCGATCGAAGTCTGTTGAAGAACCTCGGACACTGGTTGGGCATGATGACCTTAGGTCGCAATCGCCCCA
TCCTGCAGTTGGATCTGGATCTTAAATCCCTTTTGGCTGAGGCTTACCACAAGGGCCAGCAGGAACTGCT
TTTTGTGGTTCCTTTCGTAGCCAAGATCCTTGAGTCATCCGCCAAGTCTCGCATCTTCCGATCGCCCAAT
CCATGGACAATGGGTATCATGTACGTGCTTGCTGAGCTTCACCAGGAGCCAGACCTTAAGCTGAACCTGA
AGTTTGAAATCGAAGTACTCTGCAAAACACTTAATCTGGAGTTGGCCAAGTTGCGACAAGTGATCTACCT
GAAGGATCCCAATCGAACTCACCGGATTGAAGAGCAGATGTCGCAACCAAAACCGAAACAACTTGAGCCA
GTGGCTTCTGCGCCAGCTCTACCGCGTGAACAGCAATCCCCGGCACAACCTCCGCCACCACCACAACAGC
AGCAACCACCGCAGCAGCAGGTACCTCCACCGCCATCCTCTGCGGACGTGGACGCCCAAAATGCGGCCGC
TATGATGATGGCAGCGGGCGGAGCTAATAGTACTCCTGGATCGGTATCTTCGCCCAATCTACCCACCGAT
TCCAGCCAGGTGGCACTACCGCCACCAGAGCCGCGCTATTCATACGTGGACGTAAACGTGAGCAACTTCC
AGCTTATTGGTCAGCAGTTGGTACTGCCACCCAATACTCCGTTCCTGCACGCCAATCCCGGAATCAAACA
CATGGTCGTCAACGCCGTGGAGCGCACGATAACCGACTGGTTGCAGCCTATTGTGGACCGAAGCATCCGC
ATTGCCTGTGCCACCACCGAGCAGATCATCCGCAAGGACTTCGCCCTGGATGCTGACGAGAACCGAATGC
GCACTGCCGCTCATCAGATGGTACGAAACCTTGCCGCCGGCATGGCCATGATTACCGGTAAGGATGAGAT
AGCGCGTGCTATTAGCCAGAATCTGCACAAGGCCTTGCTGTCGGGTCTAAATGGGATGCCCAGCATGGCT
GAGATCCAAGCTGCTGCTATGCAGTTAGCCAGCGAAAATGTTGAGCTAGTTTGCGCTTTCATTCAGAAAA
CATCTGCTGAAAAGGCAGCCGCAGAGATCGATAGGCGTCTAAGCACCGATTTCGAGACCAGAAAAATTGC
TCGTGAAGAGGGCAACCGCTTTGTGGACGCCCAGATCCTCACCTATCAACAGGAGCGTCTTCCAGAAGCA
GTGCGCATCAAGGTGGGCGCGGCTCCAGCTACACTTTATGCTGTGTACTCGGAGTTCGCTAGAAGCATAC
CTGGCTTCCAGCAGATGAGCGATCGCGATATTGCCCTGTTTGTGCCCAAGCCGACGGATTTGTCTCAGCC
AAATGTGTTTGCTAATTGACTCGAGCACCACCACCACCACCACTGAGATCCGGCTGCTAACAAAGCCCGA
AAGGAAGCTGAGTTGGCTGCTGCCACCGCTGAGCAATAACTAGCATAACCCCTTGGGGCCTCTAAACGGG
TCTTGAGGGGTTTTTTGCTGAAAGGAGGAACTATATCCGGAT
Features (pLannotate 1.2.2; 22 found; start..end, strand, type, name):
     12..467     +  rep_origin     f1 ori (sequence partly withheld): f1 bacteriophage origin of replication; arrow indicates direction of (+) strand synthesis
    494..551     +  promoter       AmpR promoter (fragment): bla
    560..1375    -  CDS            KanR: aminoglycoside phosphotransferase; aph(3')-Ia; confers resistance to kanamycin in bacteria or G418 (Geneticin®) in eukaryotes
   1497..2085    +  rep_origin     ori: high-copy-number ColE1/pMB1/pBR322/pUC origin of replication
   2271..2413    -  misc_feature   bom: basis of mobility region from pBR322
   2515..2706    -  CDS            rop: Rop protein, which maintains plasmids at low copy number; rop
   2723..3103    +  CDS            YPB1_ECOLX: Protein predicted: Swiss-Prot protein existence level 4. From Escherichia coli.
   3175..3466    -  CDS            TcR (fragment): tetracycline efflux protein; tet; confers resistance to tetracycline
   3481..3502    -  protein_bind   CAP binding site: CAP binding activates transcription in the presence of cAMP. E. coli catabolite activator protein
   3515..4597    -  CDS            lacI: lac repressor; lacI; The lac repressor binds to the lac operator to inhibit transcription in E. coli. This inhibition can be relieved by adding lactose or isopropyl-β-D-thiogalactopyranoside (IPTG).
   4598..4675    -  promoter       lacI promoter: lacI
   4683..4962    -  CDS            TcR (fragment): tetracycline efflux protein; tet; confers resistance to tetracycline
   4984..5002    +  promoter       T7 promoter: promoter for bacteriophage T7 RNA polymerase
   5003..5027    +  protein_bind   lac operator: The lac repressor binds to the lac operator to inhibit transcription in E. coli. This inhibition can be relieved by adding lactose or isopropyl-β-D-thiogalactopyranoside (IPTG). lac repressor encoded by lacI
   5042..5064    +  RBS            RBS: efficient ribosome binding site from bacteriophage T7 gene 10 (Olins and Rangwala, 1989)
   5074..6552    +  CDS            NusA: transcription elongation protein (N utilization substance protein A); nusA; highly soluble in E. coli
   6568..6585    +  CDS            7xHis (fragment): 6xHis affinity tag
   6592..6614    +  CDS            capTEV™ (fragment): composite tag for in vivo biotinylation, TEV protease cleavage, and 6xHis tagging
   6634..8331    +  CDS            Cnot1 (fragment): CNOT1_MOUSE - Also known as Kiaa1007. Experimental evidence at protein level: Swiss-Prot protein existence level 1. Scaffolding component of the CCR4-NOT complex which is one of the major cellular mRNA deadenylases and is linked to various cellular processes including bulk mRNA degradation, miRNA-mediated repression, translational repression during translational initiation and general transcription regulation. Additional complex functions may be a consequence of its influence on mRNA expression. Its scaffolding function implies its interaction with the catalytic complex module and diverse RNA-
   8347..8364    +  CDS            9xHis (fragment): 9xHis affinity tag
   8374..8423    +  CDS            SET1 (fragment): solubility-enhancement tag derived from T7 phage gene 10B
   8431..8478    +  terminator     T7 terminator: transcription terminator for bacteriophage T7 RNA polymerase
