[The description below was written by a language model from this plasmid's Addgene catalogue record and pLannotate feature annotations shown in this document.]
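Description:
pETM-60-DmNot1_1147-1717_P is a bacterial expression plasmid of about 8.5 kb for producing a fragment of the Drosophila melanogaster Not1 protein, residues 1147–1717, in E. coli. The catalogue lists the backbone as unknown, but the name points to the pETM-60 series, and the annotated features fit a pET-style layout. These include a ColE1/pMB1-type origin with the bom site and the rop gene, which is consistent with the recorded low copy number. There is also an f1 phage origin and a kanamycin resistance gene for selection. Short tetracycline-resistance fragments and a truncated AmpR promoter appear to be non-functional backbone remnants.

Expression is driven by a T7 promoter with an adjacent lac operator and the T7 gene 10 ribosome binding site. A plasmid-borne lacI gene supplies repressor, so transcription requires a host that provides T7 RNA polymerase and is inducible with IPTG. The open reading frame begins with NusA, a highly soluble fusion partner used to improve the solubility of difficult proteins. NusA is followed by a 6xHis tag and a short match to a TEV-cleavage-containing tag, which suggests a protease site for removing the fusion partner. The Not1 fragment comes next; the annotation software labelled it by homology to mouse CNOT1, the scaffold subunit of the CCR4-NOT deadenylase complex. The depositor notes two silent mutations relative to the reference transcript. A second His-tag sequence lies downstream of the insert, before the T7 terminator, but the record does not show whether it is in frame and translated. The construct is suited to recombinant production and affinity purification of this Not1 region, although the record does not describe specific downstream applications.
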