Addgene plasmid #147176: pETM-60-DmNot1_1147-1717_P
Purpose: Bacterial Expression of DmNot1_1147-1717
Depositing lab: Elisa Izaurralde. Depositing organization: Max Planck Institute for Developmental Biology.
Backbone
  Vector backbone: Unknown
  Vector type: Bacterial Expression
Growth in bacteria
  Bacterial resistance: Kanamycin, 50 μg/mL
  Growth temperature: 37°C
  Growth strain: DH5alpha
  Copy number: Low Copy
Gene/Insert
  Gene/Insert name: DmNot1_1147-1717
  Species: D. melanogaster (fly)
  Mutation: 2 silent mutations compared to the sequence given by NCBI: NM_001103772.2.
  Entrez Gene: Not1 (a.k.a. Dmel_CG34407, CG1874, CG1884, CG34407, Dmel\CG34407, Dmel_CG1874, Dmel_CG1884, NOT, NOT1, anon-EST:Liang-1.29, anon-WO0118547.221, clone 1.29, not1)
  Cloning method: Unknown
Terms and licenses: Academic/Nonprofit Terms; Industry Terms: Not Available to Industry
Depositor comments: Plasmids from this collection were made available to the research community and donated after the lab closed. Please note that the sequence provided by the depositing laboratory may be theoretical/predicted or based on Sanger sequencing results. There may be discrepancies between sequencing results obtained by Addgene and the depositor sequence. If an Addgene verified sequence is not available, please contact before placing your order to request that our lab fully sequence the plasmid.
How to cite: pETM-60-DmNot1_1147-1717_P was a gift from Elisa Izaurralde (Addgene plasmid # 147176 ; http://n2t.net/addgene:147176 ; RRID:Addgene_147176)
